>Addgene plasmid #103611 | LSB-hsa-miR-520f-3p | depositor full sequence | sequence record 196270 | Full Sequence
AATTGAGGGGATAACGCAGGAAAGAACATGTGAGCAAAAGGCCAGCAAAAGGCCAGGAACCGTAAAAAGG
CCGCGTTGCTGGCGTTTTTCCATAGGCTCCGCCCCCCTGACGAGCATCACAAAAATCGACGCTCAAGTCA
GAGGTGGCGAAACCCGACAGGACTATAAAGATACCAGGCGTTTCCCCCTGGAAGCTCCCTCGTGCGCTCT
CCTGTTCCGACCCTGCCGCTTACCGGATACCTGTCCGCCTTTCTCCCTTCGGGAAGCGTGGCGCTTTCTC
ATAGCTCACGCTGTAGGTATCTCAGTTCGGTGTAGGTCGTTCGCTCCAAGCTGGGCTGTGTGCACGAACC
CCCCGTTCAGCCCGACCGCTGCGCCTTATCCGGTAACTATCGTCTTGAGTCCAACCCGGTAAGACACGAC
TTATCGCCACTGGCAGCAGCCACTGGTAACAGGATTAGCAGAGCGAGGTATGTAGGCGGTGCTACAGAGT
TCTTGAAGTGGTGGCCTAACTACGGCTACACTAGAAGAACAGTATTTGGTATCTGCGCTCTGCTGAAGCC
AGTTACCTTCGGAAAAAGAGTTGGTAGCTCTTGATCCGGCAAACAAACCACCGCTGGTAGCGGTGGTTTT
TTTGTTTGCAAGCAGCAGATTACGCGCAGAAAAAAAGGATCTCAAGAAGATCCTTTGATCTTTTCTACGG
GGTCTGACGCTCAGTGGAACGAAAACTCACGTTAAGGGATTTTGGTCATGAGATTATCAAAAAGGATCTT
CACCTAGATCCTTTTAAATTAAAAATGAAGTTTTAAATCAATCTAAAGTATATATGAGTAAACTTGGTCT
GACAGTTACCAATGCTTAATCAGTGAGGCACCTATCTCAGCGATCTGTCTATTTCGTTCATCCATAGTTG
CCTGACTCCCCGTCGTGTAGATAACTACGATACGGGAGGGCTTACCATCTGGCCCCAGTGCTGCAATGAT
ACCGCGAGAACCACGCTCACCGGCTCCAGATTTATCAGCAATAAACCAGCCAGCCGGAAGGGCCGAGCGC
AGAAGTGGTCCTGCAACTTTATCCGCCTCCATCCAGTCTATTAATTGTTGCCGGGAAGCTAGAGTAAGTA
GTTCGCCAGTTAATAGTTTGCGCAACGTTGTTGCCATTGCTACAGGCATCGTGGTGTCACGCTCGTCGTT
TGGTATGGCTTCATTCAGCTCCGGTTCCCAACGATCAAGGCGAGTTACATGATCCCCCATGTTGTGCAAA
AAAGCGGTTAGCTCCTTCGGTCCTCCGATCGTTGTCAGAAGTAAGTTGGCCGCAGTGTTATCACTCATGG
TTATGGCAGCACTGCATAATTCTCTTACTGTCATGCCATCCGTAAGATGCTTTTCTGTGACTGGTGAGTA
CTCAACCAAGTCATTCTGAGAATAGTGTATGCGGCGACCGAGTTGCTCTTGCCCGGCGTCAATACGGGAT
AATACCGCGCCACATAGCAGAACTTTAAAAGTGCTCATCATTGGAAAACGTTCTTCGGGGCGAAAACTCT
CAAGGATCTTACCGCTGTTGAGATCCAGTTCGATGTAACCCACTCGTGCACCCAACTGATCTTCAGCATC
TTTTACTTTCACCAGCGTTTCTGGGTGAGCAAAAACAGGAAGGCAAAATGCCGCAAAAAAGGGAATAAGG
GCGACACGGAAATGTTGAATACTCATACTCTTCCTTTTTCAATATTATTGAAGCATTTATCAGGGTTATT
GTCTCATGAGCGGATACATATTTGAATGTAGCTCCGAATTTCTCGAGGGCTTGTCGACGACGGCGGTCTC
CGTCGTCAGGATCATGAATTCGACCCGCCTGCCACCATGACCGAGTACAAGCCCACGGTGCGCCTCGCCA
CCCGCGACGACGTCCCCCGGGCCGTACGCACCCTCGCCGCCGCGTTCGCCGACTACCCCGCCACGCGCCA
CACCGTCGACCCGGACCGCCACATCGAGCGGGTCACCGAGCTGCAAGAACTCTTCCTCACGCGCGTCGGG
CTCGACATCGGCAAGGTGTGGGTCGCGGACGACGGCGCCGCGGTGGCGGTCTGGACCACGCCGGAGAGCG
TCGAAGCGGGGGCGGTGTTCGCCGAGATCGGCCCGCGCATGGCCGAGTTGAGCGGTTCCCGGCTGGCCGC
GCAGCAACAGATGGAAGGCCTCCTGGCGCCGCACCGGCCCAAGGAGCCCGCGTGGTTCCTGGCCACCGTC
GGCGTCTCGCCCGACCACCAGGGCAAGGGTCTGGGCAGCGCCGTCGTGCTCCCCGGAGTGGAGGCGGCCG
AGCGCGCCGGGGTGCCCGCCTTCCTGGAGACATCCGCGCCCCGCAACCTCCCCTTCTACGAGCGGCTCGG
CTTCACCGTCACCGCCGACGTCGAGGTGCCCGAAGGACCGCGCACCTGGTGCATGACCCGCAAGCCCGGT
GCCTGATACGCGTGAATTCACTCCTCAGGTGCAGGCTGCCTATCAGAAGGTGGTGGCTGGTGTGGCCAAT
GCCCTGGCTCACAAATACCACTGAGATCTTTTTCCCTCTGCCAAAAATTATGGGGACATCATGAAGCCCC
TTGAGCATCTGACTTCTGGCTAATAAAGGAAATTTATTTTCATTGCAATAGTGTGTTGGAATTTTTTGTG
TCTCTCACTCGGAAGGACATATGGGAGGGCAAATCATTTAAAACATCAGAATGAGTATTTGGTTTAGAGT
TTGGCAACATATGCCCATATGCTGGCTGCCATGAACAAAGGTTGGCTATAAAGAGGTCATCAGTATATGA
AACAGCCCCCTGCTGTCCATTCCTTATTCCATAGAAAAGCCTTGACTTGAGGTTAGATTTTTTTTATATT
TTGTTTTGTGTTATTTTTTTCTTTAACATCCCTAAAATTTTCCTTACATGTTTTACTAGCCAGATTTTTC
CTCCTCTCCTGACTACTCCCAGTCATAGCTGTCCCTCTTCTCTTATGGAGATCCCTCGACCTGCAGCCCA
AGCTTGAATTCTCTAGAATTACCCTGTTATCCCTATGCTTGGTTTACCGAGCTCTTATTGGTTTTCAAAC
TTCATTGACTGTGCCCAACGCGCCTGGGAGCTCACGGGGACAGCCCCCCCCCAAAGCCCCCAGGGATGTA
ATTACGTCCCTCCCCCGCTAGGGGGCAGCAGCGAGCCGCCCGGGGCTCCGCTCCGGTCCGGCGCTCCCCC
CGCATCCCCGAGCCGGCAGCGTGCGGGGACAGCCCGGGCACGGGGAAGGTGGCACGGGATCGCTTTCCTC
TGAACGCTTCTCGCTGCTCTTTGAGCCTGCAGACACCTGGGGGGATACGGGGAAAAAGCTAGGCTGAAAG
ACCGGTTCTTAGAATGACACGCGCCTGGGAGCTCACGGGGACAGCCCCCCCCCAAAGCCCCCAGGGATGT
AATTACGTCCCTCCCCCGCTAGGGGGCAGCAGCGAGCCGCCCGGGGCTCCGCTCCGGTCCGGCGCTCCCC
CCGCATCCCCGAGCCGGCAGCGTGCGGGGACAGCCCGGGCACGGGGAAGGTGGCACGGGATCGCTTTCCT
CTGAACGCTTCTCGCTGCTCTTTGAGCCTGCAGACACCTGGGGGGATACGGGGAAAAAGCTAACTTCTGA
GACGACAACTTTGTATAGAAAAGTTGGCTCCGAATTCGCCCTTGACAGCAGAGATCCAGTTTGGTTAATT
AATTGGCTCCGGTGCCCGTCAGTGGGCAGAGCGCACATCGCCCACAGTCCCCGAGAAGTTGTGGGGAGGG
GTCGGCAATTGAACCGGTGCCTAGAGAAGGTGGCGCGGGGTAAACTGGGAAAGTGATGTCGTGTACTGGC
TCCGCCTTTTTCCCGAGGGTGGGGGAGAACCGTATATAAGTGCAGTAGTCGCCGTGAACGTTCTTTTTCG
CAACGGGTTTGCCGCCAGAACACAGGTAAGTGCCGTGTGTGGTTCCCGCGGGCCTGGCCTCTTTACGGGT
TATGGCCCTTGCGTGCCTTGAATTACTTCCACCTGGCTGCAGTACGTGATTCTTGATCCCGAGCTTCGGG
TTGGAAGTGGGTGGGAGAGTTCGAGGCCTTGCGCTTAAGGAGCCCCTTCGCCTCGTGCTTGAGTTGAGGC
CTGGCCTGGGCGCTGGGGCCGCCGCGTGCGAATCTGGTGGCACCTTCGCGCCTGTCTCGCTGCTTTCGAT
AAGTCTCTAGCCATTTAAAATTTTTGATGACCTGCTGCGACGCTTTTTTTCTGGCAAGATAGTCTTGTAA
ATGCGGGCCAAGATCTGCACACTGGTATTTCGGTTTTTGGGGCCGCGGGCGGCGACGGGGCCCGTGCGTC
CCAGCGCACATGTTCGGCGAGGCGGGGCCTGCGAGCGCGGCCACCGAGAATCGGACGGGGGTAGTCTCAA
GCTGGCCGGCCTGCTCTGGTGCCTGGCCTCGCGCCGCCGTGTATCGCCCCGCCCTGGGCGGCAAGGCTGG
CCCGGTCGGCACCAGTTGCGTGAGCGGAAAGATGGCCGCTTCCCGGCCCTGCTGCAGGGAGCTCAAAATG
GAGGACGCGGCGCTCGGGAGAGCGGGCGGGTGAGTCACCCACACAAAGGAAAAGGGCCTTTCCGTCCTCA
GCCGTCGCTTCATGTGACTCCACGGAGTACCGGGCGCCGTCCAGGCACCTCGATTAGTTCTCGAGCTTTT
GGAGTACGTCGTCTTTAGGTTGGGGGGAGGGGTTTTATGCGATGGAGTTTCCCCACACTGAGTGGGTGGA
GACTGAAGTTAGGCCAGCTTGGCACTTGATGTAATTCTCCTTGGAATTTGCCCTTTTTGAGTTTGGATCT
TGGTTCATTCTCAAGCCTCAGACAGTGGTTCAAAGTTTTTTTCTTCCATTTCAGGTGTCGTGAGAAGGGC
GAATTCGACCCAAGTTTGTACAAAAAAGCAGGCTGGATCCAGGTGCCACCATGGTGAGCGAGCTGATTAA
GGAGAACATGCACATGAAGCTGTACATGGAGGGCACCGTGAACAACCACCACTTCAAGTGCACATCCGAG
GGCGAAGGCAAGCCCTACGAGGGCACCCAGACCATGAGAATCAAGGCGGTCGAGGGCGGCCCTCTCCCCT
TCGCCTTCGACATCCTGGCTACCAGCTTCATGTACGGCAGCAAAACCTTCATCAACCACACCCAGGGCAT
CCCCGACTTCTTTAAGCAGTCCTTCCCCGAGGGCTTCACATGGGAGAGAGTCACCACATACGAAGATGGG
GGCGTGCTGACCGCTACCCAGGACACCAGCCTCCAGGACGGCTGCCTCATCTACAACGTCAAGATCAGAG
GGGTGAACTTCCCATCCAACGGCCCTGTGATGCAGAAGAAAACACTCGGCTGGGAGGCCTCCACCGAGAC
ACTGTACCCCGCTGACGGCGGCCTGGAAGGCAGAGCCGACATGGCCCTGAAGCTCGTGGGCGGGGGCCAC
CTGATCTGCAACCTTAAGACCACATACAGATCCAAGAAACCCGCTAAGAACCTCAAGATGCCCGGCGTCT
ACTATGTGGACAGGAGACTGGAAAGAATCAAGGAGGCCGACAAAGAGACATACGTCGAGCAGCACGAGGT
GGCTGTGGCCAGATACTGCGACCTCCCTAGCAAACTGGGGCACAAACTTAATTGAGAATTCTACCACCCA
GCTTTCTTGTACAAAGTGGTACGTCTCAAGACCAGAGGTCTCTGCTTTATCGATCAACCCTCTAAAAGGA
AGCACTTAACCCTCTAAAAGGAAGCACTTAACCCTCTAAAAGGAAGCACTTAACCCTCTAAAAGGAAGCA
CTTCAACCAGAAGAGACCTGTGCTTCACTCCTCAGGTGCAGGCTGCCTATCAGAAGGTGGTGGCTGGTGT
GGCCAATGCCCTGGCTCACAAATACCACTGAGATCTTTTTCCCTCTGCCAAAAATTATGGGGACATCATG
AAGCCCCTTGAGCATCTGACTTCTGGCTAATAAAGGAAATTTATTTTCATTGCAATAGTGTGTTGGAATT
TTTTGTGTCTCTCACTCGGAAGGACATATGGGAGGGCAAATCATTTAAAACATCAGAATGAGTATTTGGT
TTAGAGTTTGGCAACATATGCCCATATGCTGGCTGCCATGAACAAAGGTTGGCTATAAAGAGGTCATCAG
TATATGAAACAGCCCCCTGCTGTCCATTCCTTATTCCATAGAAAAGCCTTGACTTGAGGTTAGATTTTTT
TTATATTTTGTTTTGTGTTATTTTTTTCTTTAACATCCCTAAAATTTTCCTTACATGTTTTACTAGCCAG
ATTTTTCCTCCTCTCCTGACTACTCCCAGTCATAGCTGTCCCTCTTCTCTTATGGAGATCCCGAGCGGTG
CGTTTTTATGCTTGTAGTATTGTATAATGTTTTTAAGATCCAAGCTTCTGACCTCTTCTCTTCCTCCCAC
AGGGCCTCGAGACAATTGCATCGATGGTACCAGTGAAAGTCTGCAATGAATTCGAGTTGGCGCGCCTGTC
ATTCTAAATCTCTCTTTCAGCCTAAAGCTTTTTCCCCGTATCCCCCCAGGTGTCTGCAGGCTCAAAGAGC
AGCGAGAAGCGTTCAGAGGAAAGCGATCCCGTGCCACCTTCCCCGTGCCCGGGCTGTCCCCGCACGCTGC
CGGCTCGGGGATGCGGGGGGAGCGCCGGACCGGAGCGGAGCCCCGGGCGGCTCGCTGCTGCCCCCTAGCG
GGGGAGGGACGTAATTACATCCCTGGGGGCTTTGGGAGGGGGCTGTCCCCGTGAGCTCCCAGGCGCGCCT
GTCATTCTAAATCTCTCTTTCAGCCTAAAGCTTTTTCCCCGTATCCCCCCAGGTGTCTGCAGGCTCAAAG
AGCAGCGAGAAGCGTTCAGAGGAAAGCGATCCCGTGCCACCTTCCCCGTGCCCGGGCTGTCCCCGCACGC
TGCCGGCTCGGGGATGCGGGGGGAGCGCCGGACCGGAGCGGAGCCCCGGGCGGCTCGCTGCTGCCCCCTA
GCGGGGGAGGGACGTAATTACATCCCTGGGGGCTTTGGGGGGGGGCTGTCCCCGTGAGCTCCCAGGCGCG
CCAACTCGGTACCGTATCGATGTCGACGTTAACGCTAGTGATATCAACTTTGTATAGAAAAGTTGGCTCC
GAATTCGCCCTTGACAGCAGAGATCCAGTTTGGTTAATTAATTGGCTCCGGTGCCCGTCAGTGGGCAGAG
CGCACATCGCCCACAGTCCCCGAGAAGTTGTGGGGAGGGGTCGGCAATTGAACCGGTGCCTAGAGAAGGT
GGCGCGGGGTAAACTGGGAAAGTGATGTCGTGTACTGGCTCCGCCTTTTTCCCGAGGGTGGGGGAGAACC
GTATATAAGTGCAGTAGTCGCCGTGAACGTTCTTTTTCGCAACGGGTTTGCCGCCAGAACACAGGTAAGT
GCCGTGTGTGGTTCCCGCGGGCCTGGCCTCTTTACGGGTTATGGCCCTTGCGTGCCTTGAATTACTTCCA
CCTGGCTGCAGTACGTGATTCTTGATCCCGAGCTTCGGGTTGGAAGTGGGTGGGAGAGTTCGAGGCCTTG
CGCTTAAGGAGCCCCTTCGCCTCGTGCTTGAGTTGAGGCCTGGCCTGGGCGCTGGGGCCGCCGCGTGCGA
ATCTGGTGGCACCTTCGCGCCTGTCTCGCTGCTTTCGATAAGTCTCTAGCCATTTAAAATTTTTGATGAC
CTGCTGCGACGCTTTTTTTCTGGCAAGATAGTCTTGTAAATGCGGGCCAAGATCTGCACACTGGTATTTC
GGTTTTTGGGGCCGCGGGCGGCGACGGGGCCCGTGCGTCCCAGCGCACATGTTCGGCGAGGCGGGGCCTG
CGAGCGCGGCCACCGAGAATCGGACGGGGGTAGTCTCAAGCTGGCCGGCCTGCTCTGGTGCCTGGCCTCG
CGCCGCCGTGTATCGCCCCGCCCTGGGCGGCAAGGCTGGCCCGGTCGGCACCAGTTGCGTGAGCGGAAAG
ATGGCCGCTTCCCGGCCCTGCTGCAGGGAGCTCAAAATGGAGGACGCGGCGCTCGGGAGAGCGGGCGGGT
GAGTCACCCACACAAAGGAAAAGGGCCTTTCCGTCCTCAGCCGTCGCTTCATGTGACTCCACGGAGTACC
GGGCGCCGTCCAGGCACCTCGATTAGTTCTCGAGCTTTTGGAGTACGTCGTCTTTAGGTTGGGGGGAGGG
GTTTTATGCGATGGAGTTTCCCCACACTGAGTGGGTGGAGACTGAAGTTAGGCCAGCTTGGCACTTGATG
TAATTCTCCTTGGAATTTGCCCTTTTTGAGTTTGGATCTTGGTTCATTCTCAAGCCTCAGACAGTGGTTC
AAAGTTTTTTTCTTCCATTTCAGGTGTCGTGAGAAGGGCGAATTCGACCCAAGTTTGTACAAAAAAGCAG
GCTCGCCACCATGGTGAGCAAGGGCGAGGAGCTGTTCACCGGGGTGGTGCCCATCCTGGTCGAGCTGGAC
GGCGACGTAAACGGCCACAAGTTCAGCGTGAGGGGCGAGGGCGAGGGCGATGCCACCAACGGCAAGCTGA
CCCTGAAGTTCATCTGCACCACCGGCAAGCTGCCCGTGCCCTGGCCCACCCTCGTGACCACCCTGAGCCA
CGGCGTGCAGTGCTTCGCCCGCTACCCCGACCACATGAAGCAGCACGACTTCTTCAAGTCCGCCATGCCC
GAAGGCTACGTCCAGGAGCGCACCATCTTCTTCAAGGACGACGGCACCTACAAGACCCGCGCCGAGGTGA
AGTTCGAGGGCGACACCCTAGTGAACCGCATCGAGCTGAAGGGCGTCGACTTCAAGGAGGACGGCAACAT
CCTGGGGCACAAGCTGGAGTACAACTTCAACAGCCACAACATCTATATCATGGCCGTCAAGCAGAAGAAC
GGCATCAAGGTGAACTTCAAGATCCGCCACAACGTGGAGGACGGCAGCGTGCAGCTCGCCGACCACTACC
AGCAGAACACCCCCATCGGCGACGGCCCCGTGCTGCTGCCCGACAGCCACTACCTGAGCACCCAGTCCGT
GCTGAGCAAAGACCCCAACGAGAAGCGCGATCACATGGTCCTGCTGGAGTTCCGCACCGCCGCCGGGATC
ACTCTCGGCATGGACGAGCTGTACAAGTAATACCACCCAGCTTTCTTGTACAAAGTGGTACGCGTGAATT
CACTCCTCAGGTGCAGGCTGCCTATCAGAAGGTGGTGGCTGGTGTGGCCAATGCCCTGGCTCACAAATAC
CACTGAGATCTTTTTCCCTCTGCCAAAAATTATGGGGACATCATGAAGCCCCTTGAGCATCTGACTTCTG
GCTAATAAAGGAAATTTATTTTCATTGCAATAGTGTGTTGGAATTTTTTGTGTCTCTCACTCGGAAGGAC
ATATGGGAGGGCAAATCATTTAAAACATCAGAATGAGTATTTGGTTTAGAGTTTGGCAACATATGCCCAT
ATGCTGGCTGCCATGAACAAAGGTTGGCTATAAAGAGGTCATCAGTATATGAAACAGCCCCCTGCTGTCC
ATTCCTTATTCCATAGAAAAGCCTTGACTTGAGGTTAGATTTTTTTTATATTTTGTTTTGTGTTATTTTT
TTCTTTAACATCCCTAAAATTTTCCTTACATGTTTTACTAGCCAGATTTTTCCTCCTCTCCTGACTACTC
CCAGTCATAGCTGTCCCTCTTCTCTTATGGAGATCCCTCGACCTGCAGCCCAAGCTTGGCGTAATCATGG
TCATAGCTGTTTCCTGTGTGAAATTGTTATCCGCTCACAATTCCACACAACATACGAGCCGGAAGCATAA
AGTGTAAAGCCTGGGGTGCCTAATGAGTGAGCTAACTCACATTAATTGCGTTGCGCTCACTGCCCGCTTT
CCAGTCGGGAAACCTGTCGTGCCAGCGGATCGACAGTACTAAGCTTGGTCTAATACCCAATCTCTCGTCT
TATCCAGATGTTTTATACGCCTCTGGCCCGTGTCTCAAAATCTCTGATGTTACATTGCACAAGATAAAAT
AATATCATCATGAACAATAAAACTGTCTGCTTACATAAACAGTAATACAAGGGGTGTTATGAGCCATATT
CAACGGGAAACGTCGAGGCCGCGATTAAATTCCAACATGGATGCTGATTTATATGGGTATAAATGGGCTC
GCGATAATGTCGGGCAATCAGGTGCGACAATCTATCGCTTGTATGGGAAGCCCGATGCGCCAGAGTTGTT
TCTGAAACATGGCAAAGGTAGCGTTGCCAATGATGTTACAGATGAGATGGTCAGACTAAACTGGCTGACG
GAATTTATGCCTCTTCCGACCATCAAGCATTTTATCCGTACTCCTGATGATGCATGGTTACTCACCACTG
CGATCCCCGGAAAAACAGCATTCCAGGTATTAGAAGAATATCCTGATTCAGGTGAAAATATTGTTGATGC
GCTGGCAGTGTTCCTGCGCCGGTTGCATTCGATTCCTGTTTGTAATTGTCCTTTTAACAGCGATCGCGTA
TTTCGTCTCGCTCAGGCGCAATCACGAATGAATAACGGTTTGGTTGATGCGAGTGATTTTGATGACGAGC
GTAATGGCTGGCCTGTTGAACAAGTCTGGAAAGAAATGCATAAACTTTTGCCATTCTCACCGGATTCAGT
CGTCACTCATGGTGATTTCTCACTTGATAACCTTATTTTTGACGAGGGGAAATTAATAGGTTGTATTGAT
GTTGGACGAGTCGGAATCGCAGACCGATACCAGGATCTTGCCATCCTATGGAACTGCCTCGGTGAGTTTT
CTCCTTCATTACAGAAACGGCTTTTTCAAAAATATGGTATTGATAATCCTGATATGAATAAATTGCAGTT
TCATTTGATGCTCGATGAGTTTTTCTAATCAGAATTGGTTAATTGGTTGTAACACTGGCAGAGCATTACG
CTGACTTGACGGGACGGCGCAAGCTCATGACCAAAATCCCTTAACGTGAGTTACGCGTCGTTCCACTGAG
CGTCAGAGGTATCACTAGTATTACAGAGGTAAGTTATAACAGTCGCCTAACCC
Features (pLannotate 1.2.2; 28 found; start..end, strand, type, name):
     87..675     -  rep_origin     ori: high-copy-number ColE1/pMB1/pBR322/pUC origin of replication
    846..1706    -  CDS            AmpR: β-lactamase; bla; confers resistance to ampicillin, carbenicillin, and related antibiotics
   1707..1778    -  promoter       AmpR promoter: bla
   1857..2456    +  CDS            PuroR: puromycin N-acetyltransferase; pac from Streptomyces alboniger; confers resistance to puromycin
   2461..2541    +  CDS            HBB (fragment): HBB_PONPY - Experimental evidence at transcript level: Swiss-Prot protein existence level 2. Involved in oxygen transport from the lung to the various peripheral tissues. From Pongo pygmaeus (Bornean orangutan).
   2612..2667    +  polyA_signal   β-globin poly(A) signal: rabbit β-globin polyadenylation signal (Gil and Proudfoot, 1987)
   3646..3666    +  protein_bind   attB4: mutant version of attB; core recombination site for the Gateway® BP reaction BP Clonase™
   3734..3945    +  promoter       EF-1α core promoter: core promoter for human elongation factor EF-1α
   3946..4884    +  intron         EF-1α intron A: intron upstream of the start codon of human EF-1α
   4911..4931    +  protein_bind   attB1: mutant version of attB; core recombination site for the Gateway® BP reaction BP Clonase™
   4951..5646    +  CDS            mKate2: mKate2 is a basic (constitutively fluorescent) red fluorescent protein published in 2009, derived from Entacmaea quadricolor. It is reported to be a rapidly-maturing monomer with moderate acid sensitivity.
   5666..5690    -  protein_bind   attB2: mutant version of attB; recombination site for the Gateway® BP reaction BP Clonase™
   5834..5908    +  CDS            HBB (fragment): HBB_PONPY - Experimental evidence at transcript level: Swiss-Prot protein existence level 2. Involved in oxygen transport from the lung to the various peripheral tissues. From Pongo pygmaeus (Bornean orangutan).
   5979..6034    +  polyA_signal   β-globin poly(A) signal: rabbit β-globin polyadenylation signal (Gil and Proudfoot, 1987)
   6418..6443    +  misc_feature   SA: splice acceptor site
   7115..7135    +  protein_bind   attB4: mutant version of attB; core recombination site for the Gateway® BP reaction BP Clonase™
   7203..7414    +  promoter       EF-1α core promoter: core promoter for human elongation factor EF-1α
   7415..8353    +  intron         EF-1α intron A: intron upstream of the start codon of human EF-1α
   8380..8400    +  protein_bind   attB1: mutant version of attB; core recombination site for the Gateway® BP reaction BP Clonase™
   8411..9127    +  CDS            EBFP2: EBFP2 is a basic (constitutively fluorescent) blue fluorescent protein published in 2007, derived from Aequorea victoria. It is reported to be a rapidly-maturing monomer with moderate acid sensitivity.
   9135..9159    -  protein_bind   attB2: mutant version of attB; recombination site for the Gateway® BP reaction BP Clonase™
   9163..9243    +  CDS            HBB (fragment): HBB_PONPY - Experimental evidence at transcript level: Swiss-Prot protein existence level 2. Involved in oxygen transport from the lung to the various peripheral tissues. From Pongo pygmaeus (Bornean orangutan).
   9314..9369    +  polyA_signal   β-globin poly(A) signal: rabbit β-globin polyadenylation signal (Gil and Proudfoot, 1987)
   9752..9774    -  protein_bind   lac operator (fragment): The lac repressor binds to the lac operator to inhibit transcription in E. coli. This inhibition can be relieved by adding lactose or isopropyl-β-D-thiogalactopyranoside (IPTG). lac repressor encoded by lacI
   9778..9808    -  promoter       lac promoter: promoter for the E. coli lac operon
   9823..9844    -  protein_bind   CAP binding site: CAP binding activates transcription in the presence of cAMP. E. coli catabolite activator protein
   9857..9896    -  CDS            lacI (fragment): lac repressor; lacI; The lac repressor binds to the lac operator to inhibit transcription in E. coli. This inhibition can be relieved by adding lactose or isopropyl-β-D-thiogalactopyranoside (IPTG).
  10069..10878   +  CDS            KanR: aminoglycoside phosphotransferase; aph(3')-Ia; confers resistance to kanamycin in bacteria or G418 (Geneticin®) in eukaryotes
