[The description below was written by a language model from this plasmid's Addgene catalogue record and pLannotate feature annotations shown in this document.]
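Description:
LSB-hsa-miR-520f-3p is an 11 kb mammalian expression plasmid built on the Low Sensor Backbone (LSB), and it reports the activity of the human microRNA miR-520f-3p by two-colour fluorescence. It replicates in E. coli from a high-copy ColE1/pUC-type origin and carries both β-lactamase (ampicillin) and aph(3')-Ia (kanamycin) resistance genes, so it is selected with both antibiotics. A puromycin N-acetyltransferase gene followed by a rabbit β-globin polyadenylation signal allows selection in mammalian cells. No promoter for this gene is annotated in the feature table.

The payload is two parallel transcription units in the same orientation. Each is driven by the human EF-1α core promoter with its intron A and ends in a β-globin 3' region and poly(A) signal. Residual Gateway attB4, attB1 and attB2 sites flank the promoter and coding modules, although the record gives Gibson cloning as the method for the insert. The first unit encodes the red fluorescent protein mKate2, with the miR-520f-3p target site in its 3' UTR. The target itself is not annotated, but an unannotated gap between attB2 and the β-globin sequence downstream of mKate2 is consistent with that position. The second unit encodes EBFP2 without a target site and acts as an internal reference for delivery and expression. When miR-520f-3p is active in a cell, mKate2 is repressed relative to EBFP2, so the red-to-blue ratio measures miRNA activity.

The depositors warn that the repeated poly(A) elements make the plasmid inherently unstable. They also report small discrepancies between the deposited sequence and the physical plasmid, including short insertions on either side of the puromycin coding region that do not impair selection.
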