Addgene plasmid #103611: LSB-hsa-miR-520f-3p
Purpose: Used to sense miRNA activity using fluorescence based tools. hsa-miR-520f-3p target in 3' UTR of of mKate. miRNA activity can be measured by the repression of mKate2 relative to EBFP2 fluorescent proteins . Plasmid is inherently unstable; please see Depositor Comments
Depositing lab: Ron Weiss. Depositing organization: Massachusetts Institute of Technology. Publication: A mixed antagonistic/synergistic miRNA repression model enables accurate predictions of multi-input miRNA sensor activity. Gam JJ, Babb J, Weiss R. Nat Commun. 2018 Jun 22;9(1):2430. doi: 10.1038/s41467-018-04575-0. PubMed 29934631.
Backbone
  Vector backbone: Low Sensor Backbone (LSB)
  Vector type: Mammalian Expression, Synthetic Biology
Growth in bacteria
  Bacterial resistance: Ampicillin and Kanamycin, 100 & 50 μg/mL
  Growth temperature: 30°C
  Growth strain: NEB Stable
  Copy number: High Copy
Gene/Insert
  Gene/Insert name: hsa-miR-520f-3p target
  Species: H. sapiens (human)
  Entrez Gene: MIR520F (a.k.a. MIRN520F, mir-520f)
  Promoter: EF-1a
  Cloning method: Gibson Cloning
Terms and licenses: Academic/Nonprofit Terms; Industry Terms: Not Available to Industry
Depositor comments: Please note that this plasmid is inherently unstable due to a repeating poly A element. We recommend performing a diagnostic digest on multiple colonies upon receipt. The depositors would like to note the presence of several discrepancies between the depositor sequence and physical plasmid sequence. In particular, the sequences upstream and downstream of the puromycin coding region have 10 bp insertions which do not affect the ability to perform puromycin selection. The sequences for those regions within the physical plasmids are as follows: Upstream of Puro: GAATTCGACCGCCTGTCTCAAGGTGCCACC; Downstream of Puro: GCTTTGAGACTACGCGTGAATTCACTCCTC. Please contact if you are interested in this plasmid prior to placing an order.
How to cite: LSB-hsa-miR-520f-3p was a gift from Ron Weiss (Addgene plasmid # 103611 ; http://n2t.net/addgene:103611 ; RRID:Addgene_103611)
