>Addgene plasmid #103611 | LSB-hsa-miR-520f-3p | depositor partial sequence | sequence record 196271 | hsa-miR-520f-3p target
AACCCTCTAAAAGGAAGCACTT
