>Addgene plasmid #103611 | LSB-hsa-miR-520f-3p | addgene partial sequence | sequence record 226554 | mKate2-F 5'-ACCCGCTAAGAACCTCAAGA-3'
ATCAAGGAGGCCGACAAAGAGACATACGTCGAGCAGCACGAGGTGGCTGTGGCCAGATACTGCGACCTCC
CTAGCAAACTGGGGCACAAACTTAATTGAGAATTCTACCACCCAGCTTTCTTGTACAAAGTGGTACGTCT
CAAGACCAGAGGTCTCTGCTTTATCGATCAACCCTCTAAAAGGAAGCACTTAACCCTCTAAAAGGAAGCA
CTTAACCCTCTAAAAGGAAGCACTTAACCCTCTAAAAGGAAGCACTTCAACCAGAAGAGACCTGTGCTTC
ACTCCTCA
